Addgene plasmid #167398: pMSR:MSMEG_5225:Dendra
Purpose: C-term fluorescent fusion
Depositing lab: Keith Derbyshire & Joseph Wade. Depositing organization: Wadsworth Center, New York State Department of Health. Publication: A Mycobacterial Systems Resource for the Research Community. Judd JA, Canestrari J, Clark R, Joseph A, Lapierre P, Lasek-Nesselquist E, Mir M, Palumbo M, Smith C, Stone M, Upadhyay A, Wirth SE, Dedrick RM, Meier CG, Russell DA, Dills A, Dove E, Kester J, Wolf ID, Zhu J, Rubin ER, Fortune S, Hatfull GF, Gray TA, Wade JT, Derbyshire KM. mBio. 2021 Mar 2;12(2). pii: mBio.02401-20. doi: 10.1128/mBio.02401-20. PubMed 33653882.
Backbone
  Vector backbone: pMSR:Dendra
  Vector type: Bacterial Expression ; Integrating Mycobacterial Expression Vector attL5. T7 expression in E. coli
Growth in bacteria
  Bacterial resistance: Apramycin, 25 μg/mL
  Growth temperature: 37°C
  Growth strain: DH5alpha
  Copy number: High Copy
Gene/Insert
  Gene/Insert name: MSMEG_5225
  Species: M. smegmatis
  Promoter: pmycTetO
  Tag / fusion protein: Gly-Ala Linker/Dendra2/1x Flag Tag (C terminal on insert)
  Cloning method: Ligation Independent Cloning
  Sequencing primers: 5′ TGATAGAGTTTGTCCTCCCTATCAG; 3′ TCCATATGCACCTTGACACG
Resource information
  A portion of this plasmid was derived from a plasmid made by: CP000480.1
Terms and licenses: Academic/Nonprofit Terms; Industry Terms: Not Available to Industry
Depositor comments: 5' cloning site: AseI (destroyed), 3' cloning site: HindIII (not destroyed)
How to cite: pMSR:MSMEG_5225:Dendra was a gift from Keith Derbyshire & Joseph Wade (Addgene plasmid # 167398 ; http://n2t.net/addgene:167398 ; RRID:Addgene_167398)
