[The description below was written by a language model from this plasmid's Addgene catalogue record.]
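Description:
pMSR:MSMEG_5225:Dendra is a bacterial expression plasmid built on the pMSR:Dendra backbone, an integrating mycobacterial expression vector. The record labels its integration system attL5, which indicates site-specific insertion at the chromosomal attachment site used by mycobacteriophage L5, so the construct would be carried as a stable chromosomal copy in mycobacteria rather than as an episome. It is propagated in E. coli as a high-copy plasmid and selected with apramycin. The record does not name the E. coli replication origin or the resistance gene, and no feature table is provided.

The insert is the Mycobacterium smegmatis open reading frame MSMEG_5225, derived from the M. smegmatis genome reference sequence and introduced by ligation-independent cloning. The record does not state the function of the gene product. Expression is driven by the pmycTetO promoter, a mycobacterial promoter bearing tet operator sites, which generally allows tetracycline-repressor-based regulation where a repressor is present. The vector type field also notes T7-driven expression in E. coli, so the same plasmid can be used to produce the protein in that host. The coding sequence is fused at its C terminus, through a glycine-alanine linker, to Dendra2 followed by a single FLAG epitope. Dendra2 is a green-to-red photoconvertible fluorescent protein, which allows live-cell localisation and tracking of a photoconverted protein population, while the FLAG tag supports immunodetection or affinity purification.

The stated purpose is a C-terminal fluorescent fusion. The plasmid belongs to a systematic mycobacterial resource collection of tagged M. smegmatis genes, suited to examining the subcellular localisation and expression of the MSMEG_5225 product.
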