>Addgene plasmid #167398 | pMSR:MSMEG_5225:Dendra | depositor partial sequence | sequence record 325226 | partial
ATGGGAACTGCACCGTATGGGGTCCGGCTGCTGGTGGGAGCAGCGGTGACCACCCTGGAGGAAGCTCGCA
AGTTGCCTCAGACCATCCTGACGTACCCCATGACCATGGCCAGCCAGGCGGCCAACCTGGTCATGCACGT
CCAGCAGAACCTCGCTGAGCTGGTCATCAAGGGCGACGAGGCGCTGGAACAGCTGTTCCCGCCCAAGGAC
GAGCAGCCCGAGTGGGCCACGTTCGACGAAGACCTCCAAGACAGCGGAGACGACGACACCGCCGGCGACA
GCGCTTCGACGTCGTCGGCCAACGGTCAGCGCCGCACCGAGGGCCGGTTCGCGCTCTACAGCACCGGCAC
CCCGGATTCCGCGGAGAGCGAACCCGCCGCCAGGTCCTCGAAGTCCTCGGAGCCCTCGAAGCCCTCGGAG
CCAGAGACCGGCGAGGCACCGGCTGTCGTCGCCGAGATGGACTACGACTCGCTGACGCTGGCCCAGCTGC
GCGCCCGGTTGACGTCGCTGAGCATCGGCGATCTCGAGGCGCTGCTGGCGTACGAGGAGGCCGGCCGCGC
CCGCGCCCCGTTCGTGACACTGCTGGCCAACAGGATCACGCGCGCGTCCGCCAAG
